>Addgene plasmid #186570 | pSF-p15A-tac- YFP | addgene full sequence | sequence record 378192 | Addgene NGS Result
GCGATCGCGGCTCCCGACATCTTGGACCATTAGCTCCACAGGTATCTTCTTCCCTCTAGTGGTCATAACA
GCAGCTTCAGCTACCTCTCAATTCAAAAAACCCCTCAAGACCCGTTTAGAGGCCCCAAGGGGTTATGCTA
TCAATCGTTGCGTTACACACACAAAAAACCAACACACATCCATCTTCGATGGATAGCGATTTTATTATCT
AACTGCTGATCGAGTGTAGCCAGATCTGATAATAAAATATCTTTATTTTCATTACATCTGTGTGTTGGTT
TTTTGTGTGAATCGAAAGTACTAACATACGCTCTCCATCAAAACAAAACGAAACAAAACAAACTAGCAAA
ATAGGCTGTCCCCAGTGCAAATGCAGGTGCCAGAACATTTCTCTGTCGACGACACCATCGAATGGTGCAA
AACCTTTCGCGGTATGGCATGATAGCGCCCGGAAGAGAGTCAATTCAGGGTGGTGAATGTGAAACCAGTA
ACGTTATACGATGTCGCAGAGTATGCCGGTGTCTCTTATCAGACCGTTTCCCGCGTGGTGAACCAGGCCA
GCCACGTTTCTGCGAAAACGCGGGAAAAAGTGGAAGCGGCGATGGCGGAGCTGAATTACATTCCCAACCG
CGTGGCACAACAACTGGCGGGCAAACAGTCGTTGCTGATTGGCGTTGCCACCTCCAGTCTGGCCCTGCAC
GCGCCGTCGCAAATTGTCGCGGCGATTAAATCTCGCGCCGATCAACTGGGTGCCAGCGTGGTGGTGTCGA
TGGTAGAACGAAGCGGCGTCGAAGCCTGTAAAGCGGCGGTGCACAATCTTCTCGCGCAACGCGTCAGTGG
GCTGATCATTAACTATCCGCTGGATGACCAGGATGCCATTGCTGTGGAAGCTGCCTGCACTAATGTTCCG
GCGTTATTTCTTGATGTCTCTGACCAGACACCCATCAACAGTATTATTTTCTCCCATGAAGACGGTACGC
GACTGGGCGTGGAGCATCTGGTCGCATTGGGTCACCAGCAAATCGCGCTGTTAGCGGGCCCATTAAGTTC
TGTCTCGGCGCGTCTGCGTCTGGCTGGCTGGCATAAATATCTCACTCGCAATCAAATTCAGCCGATAGCG
GAACGGGAAGGCGACTGGAGTGCCATGTCCGGTTTTCAACAAACCATGCAAATGCTGAATGAGGGCATCG
TTCCCACTGCGATGCTGGTTGCCAACGATCAGATGGCGCTGGGCGCAATGCGCGCCATTACCGAGTCCGG
GCTGCGCGTTGGTGCGGATATCTCGGTAGTGGGATACGACGATACCGAAGACAGCTCATGTTATATCCCG
CCGTTAACCACCATCAAACAGGATTTTCGCCTGCTGGGGCAAACCAGCGTGGACCGCTTGCTGCAACTCT
CTCAGGGCCAGGCGGTGAAGGGCAATCAGCTGTTGCCCGTCTCACTGGTGAAAAGAAAAACCACCCTGGC
GCCCAATACGCAAACCGCCTCTCCCCGCGCGTTGGCCGATTCATTAATGCAGCTGGCACGACAGGTTTCC
CGACTGGAAAGCGGGCAGTGACTGTGCAGGTCGTAAATCACTGCATAATTCGTGTCGCTCAAGGCGCACT
CCCGTTCTGGATAATGTTTTTTGCGCCGACATCATAACGGTTCTGGCAAATATTCTGAAATGAGCTGTTG
ACAATTAATCATCGGCTCGTATAATGTGTGGAATTGTGAGCGGATAACAATTTCACACAGGAAACAGAAT
TCCCGGAAGCTTCCGAGCTCTCGAATTCAAAGGAGGTACCCACCATGACGGCACTGACTGAAGGCGCAAA
ACTGTTCGAGAAAGAAATCCCATATATCACTGAGCTGGAAGGTGACGTTGAAGGTATGAAGTTTATCATC
AAGGGTGAAGGCACCGGTGACGCGAGCGTCGGTAAAGTGGATGCTCAGTTCATTTGTACCACGGGCGACG
TTCCGGTTCCGTGGAGCACGCTGGTCACCACGCTGACGTATGGTGCTCAGTGCTTTGCCAAGTATCCGCG
CCACATTGCGGATTTCTTCAAAAGCTGCATGCCGGAAGGTTACGTCCAAGAGCGCACCATCACCTTTGAG
GGTGATGGCGTGTTCAAGACCCGTGCGGAAGTCACCTTTGAAAATGGCAGCGTGTACAACCGTGTAAAAC
TGAACGGCCAGGGTTTCAAGAAGGACGGCCACGTGCTGGGCAAAAATCTGGAGTTTAACTTTACCCCTCA
TTGTTTGTACATTTGGGGTGACCAAGCGAATCATGGCCTGAAGAGCGCGTTCAAAATCATGCATGAGATC
ACCGGCTCCAAAGAGGATTTCATTGTTGCCGATCACACCCAAATGAATACCCCGATTGGTGGTGGTCCGG
TGCACGTGCCGGAGTACCACCACATTACGTATCATGTTACCCTGTCTAAAGACGTCACCGATCACCGTGA
CCATTTGAACATTGTTGAGGTGATCAAGGCAGTTGACCTGGAGACGTACCGCTAGAAGTTGTCTCCTCCT
GCACTGACTGACTGATACAATCGATTTCTGGATCCGCAGGCCTCTGCTAGCTTGACTGACTGAGATACAG
CGTACCTTCAGCTCACAGACATGATAAGATACATTGATGAGTTTGGACAAACCACAACTAGAATGCAGTG
AAAAAAATGCTTTATTTGTGAAATTTGTGATGCTATTGCTTTATTTGTAACCATTATAAGCTGCAATAAA
CAAGTTAACAACAACAATTGCATTCATTTTATGTTTCAGGTTCAGGGGGAGGTGTGGGAGGTTTTTTAAA
GCAAGTAAAACCTCTACAAATGTGGTATTGGCCCATCTCTATCGGTATCGTAGCATAACCCCTTGGGGCC
TCTAAACGGGTCTTGAGGGGTTTTTTGTGCCCCTCGGGCCGGATTGCTATCTACCGGCATTGGCGCAGAA
AAAAATGCCTGATGCGACGCTGCGCGTCTTATACTCCCACATATGCCAGATTCAGCAACGGATACGGCTT
CCCCAACTTGCCCACTTCCATACGTGTCCTCCTTACCAGAAATTTATCCTTAAGGTCGTCAGCTATCCTG
CAGGCGATCTCTCGATTTCGATCAAGACATTCCTTTAATGGTCTTTTCTGGACACCACTAGGGGTCAGAA
GTAGTTCATCAAACTTTCTTCCCTCCCTAATCTCATTGGTTACCTTGGGCTATCGAAACTTAATTAAGGA
AGATGCCAGGAAGATACTTAACAGGGAAGTGAGAGGGCCGCGGCAAAGCCGTTTTTCCATAGGCTCCGCC
CCCCTGACAAGCATCACGAAATCTGACGCTCAAATCAGTGGTGGCGAAACCCGACAGGACTATAAAGATA
CCAGGCGTTTCCCCCTGGCGGCTCCCTCGTGCGCTCTCCTGTTCCTGCCTTTCGGTTTACCGGTGTCATT
CCGCTGTTATGGCCGCGTTTGTCTCATTCCACGCCTGACACTCAGTTCCGGGTAGGCAGTTCGCTCCAAG
CTGGACTGTATGCACGAACCCCCCGTTCAGTCCGACCGCTGCGCCTTATCCGGTAACTATCGTCTTGAGT
CCAACCCGGAAAGACATGCAAAAGCACCACTGGCAGCAGCCACTGGTAATTGATTTAGAGGAGTTAGTCT
TGAAGTCATGCGCCGGTTAAGGCTAAACTGAAAGGACAAGTTTTGGTGACTGCGCTCCTCCAAGCCAGTT
ACCTCGGTTCAAAGAGTTGGTAGCTCAGAGAACCTTCGAAAAACCGCCCTGCAAGGCGGTTTTTTCGTTT
TCAGAGCAAGAGATTACGCGCAGACCAAAACGATCTCAAGAAGATCATCTTATTAAGGGGTCTGACGCTC
AGTGGAACGAAAAATTTGGTGGTATTTAAATTTCCGAACTCTCCAAGGCCCTCGTCGGAAAATCTTCAAA
CCTTTCGTCCGATCCATCTTGCAGGCTACCTCTCGAACGAACTATCGCAAGTCTCTTGGCCGGCCTTGCG
CCTTGGCTATTGCTTGGCAGCGCCTATCGCCAGGTATTACTCCAATCCCGAATATCCGAGATCGGGATCA
CCCGAGAGAAGTTCAACCTACATCCTCAATCCCGATCTATCCGAGATCCGAGGAATATCGAAATCGGGGC
GCGCCTGGTGTACCGAGAACGATCCTCTCAGTGCGAGTCTCGACGATCCATATCGTTGCTTGGCAGTCAG
CCAGTCGGAATCCAGCTTGGGACCCAGGAAGTCCAATCGTCAGATATTGTACTCAAGCCTGGTCACGGCA
GCGTACCGATCTGTTTAAACCTAGATATTGATAGTCTGATCGGTCAACGTATAATCGAGTCCTAGCTTTT
GCAAACATCTATCAAGAGACAGGATCAGCAGGAGGCTTTCGCATGAGTATTCAACATTTCCGTGTCGCCC
TTATTCCCTTTTTTGCGGCATTTTGCCTTCCTGTTTTTGCTCACCCAGAAACGCTGGTGAAAGTAAAAGA
TGCTGAAGATCAGTTGGGTGCGCGAGTGGGTTACATCGAACTGGATCTCAACAGCGGTAAGATCCTTGAG
AGTTTTCGCCCCGAAGAACGCTTTCCAATGATGAGCACTTTTAAAGTTCTGCTATGTGGCGCGGTATTAT
CCCGTATTGACGCCGGGCAAGAGCAACTCGGTCGCCGCATACACTATTCTCAGAATGACTTGGTTGAGTA
TTCACCAGTCACAGAAAAGCATCTTACGGATGGCATGACAGTAAGAGAATTATGCAGTGCTGCCATAACC
ATGAGTGATAACACTGCGGCCAACTTACTTCTGACAACGATTGGAGGACCGAAGGAGCTAACCGCTTTTT
TGCACAACATGGGGGATCATGTAACTCGCCTTGATCGTTGGGAACCGGAGCTGAATGAAGCCATACCAAA
CGACGAGCGTGACACCACGATGCCTGTAGCAATGGCAACAACCTTGCGTAAACTATTAACTGGCGAACTA
CTTACTCTAGCTTCCCGGCAACAGTTGATAGACTGGATGGAGGCGGATAAAGTTGCAGGACCACTTCTGC
GCTCGGCCCTTCCGGCTGGCTGGTTTATTGCTGATAAATCTGGAGCCGGTGAGCGTGGGTCTCGCGGTAT
CATTGCAGCACTGGGGCCAGATGGTAAGCCCTCCCGTATCGTAGTTATCTACACGACGGGGAGTCAGGCA
ACTATGGATGAACGAAATAGACAGATCGCTGAGATAGGTGCCTCACTGATTAAGCATTGGTAACCGATTC
TAGGTGCATTGGCGCAGAAAAAAATGCCTGATGCGACGCTGCGCGTCTTATACTCCCACATATGCCAGAT
TCAGCAACGGATACGGCTTCCCCAACTTGCCCACTTCCATACGTGTCCTCCTTACCAGAAATTTATCCTT
AAGATCCCGAATCGTTTAAACTCGACTCTGGCTCTATCGAATCTCCGTCGTTTCGAGCTTACGCGAACAG
CCGTGGCGCTCATTTGCTCGTCGGGCATCGAATCTCGTCAGCTATCGTCAGCTTACCTTTTTGGCA
Features (pLannotate 1.2.2; 18 found; start..end, strand, type, name):
     18..89      +  misc_feature   5' β-globin insulator: insulator upstream of the human β-globin locus (Farrell et al., 2002)
     94..140     -  terminator     T7 terminator: transcription terminator for bacteriophage T7 RNA polymerase
    158..206     -  polyA_signal   poly(A) signal: synthetic polyadenylation signal
    241..289     +  polyA_signal   poly(A) signal: synthetic polyadenylation signal
    303..394     +  misc_feature   pause site: RNA polymerase II transcriptional pause signal from the human α2 globin gene
    401..478     +  promoter       lacIq promoter: lacI (mutant); In the lacIq allele, a single base change in the promoter boosts expression of the lacI gene about 10-fold.
    479..1561    +  CDS            lacI: lac repressor; lacI; The lac repressor binds to the lac operator to inhibit transcription in E. coli. This inhibition can be relieved by adding lactose or isopropyl-β-D-thiogalactopyranoside (IPTG).
   1678..1706    +  promoter       tac promoter: strong E. coli promoter; hybrid between the trp and lac UV5 promoters
   1714..1730    +  protein_bind   lac operator: The lac repressor binds to the lac operator to inhibit transcription in E. coli. This inhibition can be relieved by adding lactose or isopropyl-β-D-thiogalactopyranoside (IPTG). lac repressor encoded by lacI
   1804..2499    +  CDS            phiYFP: phiYFP is a basic (constitutively fluorescent) yellow fluorescent protein published in 2004, derived from Phialidium sp. SL-2003.
   2615..2736    -  polyA_signal   SV40 poly(A) signal: SV40 polyadenylation signal
   2759..2828    -  CDS            large T antigen (fragment): large T antigen from SV40 (simian virus 40)
   2851..2897    +  terminator     T7 terminator: transcription terminator for bacteriophage T7 RNA polymerase
   2927..3063    +  terminator     rrnG terminator: transcription terminator from the E. coli ribosomal RNA rrnG operon (Albrechtsen et al., 1991)
   3108..3179    +  misc_feature   3' β-globin insulator: insulator downstream of the human β-globin locus (Farrell et al., 2002)
   3274..3819    -  rep_origin     p15A ori: Plasmids containing the medium-copy-number p15A origin of replication can be propagated in E. coli cells that contain a second plasmid with the ColE1 origin.
   4383..5243    +  CDS            AmpR: β-lactamase; bla; confers resistance to ampicillin, carbenicillin, and related antibiotics
   5256..5392    +  terminator     rrnG terminator: transcription terminator from the E. coli ribosomal RNA rrnG operon (Albrechtsen et al., 1991)
