[The description below was written by a language model from this plasmid's Addgene catalogue record and pLannotate feature annotations shown in this document.]
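Description:
pSF-p15A-tac-YFP is a bacterial expression plasmid built on the Oxgene pSF-pA-PromMCS-KrYFP backbone, in which the original pUC origin has been replaced by the medium-copy p15A origin. It is maintained in E. coli under ampicillin selection through the AmpR β-lactamase gene. Because p15A belongs to a different compatibility group from ColE1-type origins, the plasmid can in principle coexist with a second ColE1-based plasmid. The catalogue lists a total size of 5,544 bp, while the sequenced record used for annotation is 5,526 nt, a small discrepancy that the record does not explain.

The payload is a yellow fluorescent protein, described by the depositor as Kringle YFP and matched in the annotation to phiYFP, a constitutively fluorescent protein derived from Phialidium. It is transcribed from the strong hybrid trp/lac tac promoter, which is followed immediately by a lac operator. The plasmid carries its own lacI gene under the up-mutated lacIq promoter, so repressor is supplied in cis. This keeps expression off until it is relieved with IPTG or lactose. T7 and rrnG terminators lie downstream of the reporter, and a second rrnG terminator follows AmpR.

The modular pSF backbone also carries several elements that have no expected function in bacteria. These are the β-globin insulators flanking the cassette, synthetic and SV40 polyadenylation signals, an RNA polymerase II pause site and a short SV40 large T antigen fragment.

According to the associated publication title, the construct belongs to a study of how the expression system affects recombinant protein production in E. coli BL21. YFP presumably serves there as a fluorescent readout of expression.
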