Addgene plasmid #186570: pSF-p15A-tac- YFP
Purpose: p15A ori, lacI, Ptac promoter, AmpR. Kringle YFP (Yellow Fluorescence Protein) expression
Depositing lab: Teresa de Diego Puente. Depositing organization: Universidad de Murcia. Publication: Impact of the Expression System on Recombinant Protein Production in Escherichia coli BL21. Lozano Terol G, Gallego-Jara J, Sola Martinez RA, Martinez Vivancos A, Canovas Diaz M, de Diego Puente T. Front Microbiol. 2021 Jun 21;12:682001. doi: 10.3389/fmicb.2021.682001. eCollection 2021. PubMed 34234760.
Backbone
  Vector backbone: pSF-pA-PromMCS-KrYFP
  Backbone manufacturer: Oxgene
  Backbone size w/o insert (bp): 4613
  Total vector size (bp): 5544
  Modifications to backbone: PUC ori changed to p15A
  Vector type: Bacterial Expression
Growth in bacteria
  Bacterial resistance: Ampicillin, 100 μg/mL
  Growth temperature: 37°C
  Growth strain: DH5alpha
  Copy number: Unknown
Gene/Insert
  Gene/Insert name: YFP (alt name: Kringle YFP (Yellow Fluorescence Protein))
  Insert size (bp): 705
  Promoter: tac promoter
  Cloning method: Unknown
  Sequencing primers: 5′ AATAGGCTGTCCCCAGTGC; 3′ TGTATCAGTCAGTCAGTGCA
Terms and licenses: Academic/Nonprofit Terms; Industry Terms: Not Available to Industry
How to cite: pSF-p15A-tac- YFP was a gift from Teresa de Diego Puente (Addgene plasmid # 186570 ; http://n2t.net/addgene:186570 ; RRID:Addgene_186570)
